Addgene plasmid #97152: pSI-check2-Cul1a-3'UTR
Purpose: For dual luciferase report assay
Depositing lab: Qing Deng. Publication: MicroRNA-223 Suppresses the Canonical NF-kappaB Pathway in Basal Keratinocytes to Dampen Neutrophilic Inflammation. Zhou W, Pal AS, Hsu AY, Gurol T, Zhu X, Wirbisky-Hershberger SE, Freeman JL, Kasinski AL, Deng Q. Cell Rep. 2018 Feb 13;22(7):1810-1823. doi: 10.1016/j.celrep.2018.01.058. PubMed 29444433.
Backbone
  Vector backbone: Psi-check2
  Vector type: Mammalian Expression
Growth in bacteria
  Bacterial resistance: Ampicillin, 100 μg/mL
  Growth temperature: 37°C
  Growth strain: DH5alpha
  Copy number: High Copy
Gene/Insert
  Gene/Insert name: Cul1a 3'UTR
  Species: D. rerio (zebrafish)
  Insert size (bp): 670
  Cloning method: Restriction Enzyme; 5′ cloning site unknown (unknown if destroyed); 3′ cloning site unknown (unknown if destroyed)
Terms and licenses: Academic/Nonprofit Terms; Industry Terms: Not Available to Industry
How to cite: pSI-check2-Cul1a-3'UTR was a gift from Qing Deng (Addgene plasmid # 97152 ; http://n2t.net/addgene:97152 ; RRID:Addgene_97152)
