[The description below was written by a language model from this plasmid's Addgene catalogue record and pLannotate feature annotations shown in this document.]
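Description:
pSI-check2-Cul1a-3'UTR is a mammalian expression reporter plasmid built on the psiCHECK-2 backbone and intended for dual luciferase assays. It is propagated in E. coli as a high-copy plasmid through a ColE1/pUC-type origin and selected with ampicillin via the β-lactamase gene under its native bla promoter.

The construct carries two independent luciferase cassettes. In the first, the SV40 enhancer/early promoter, followed by a chimeric β-globin/immunoglobulin intron that promotes efficient transcript processing, drives human codon-optimised Renilla luciferase (hRluc); a T7 promoter just upstream of the coding sequence also allows in vitro transcription. The annotated hRluc ORF ends several hundred bases before the end of the circular sequence, and a synthetic poly(A) signal sits just past the origin of numbering. This unannotated gap is consistent with the position of the roughly 670 bp zebrafish Cul1a 3'UTR insert, although the feature table does not label it and the cloning sites are not recorded. Placed there, the UTR becomes part of the Renilla transcript, so any regulatory element it contains affects Renilla output. The second cassette uses the HSV thymidine kinase promoter to express firefly luciferase (luc+), with an SV40 poly(A) signal annotated downstream. It serves as an internal control for normalising transfection efficiency and cell number.

The plasmid is typically co-transfected with a microRNA or control to test whether the 3'UTR is a direct target, measured as a drop in the Renilla/firefly ratio. The associated publication concerns miR-223 and NF-κB signalling, suggesting Cul1a was examined as a candidate target of that microRNA.
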