Features (pLannotate 1.2.2; 12 found; start..end, strand, type, name):
     14..62      +  polyA_signal   poly(A) signal: synthetic polyadenylation signal
     71..822     +  promoter       HSV TK promoter: herpes simplex virus thymidine kinase promoter
    858..2510    +  CDS            luciferase: firefly luciferase; luc+; enhanced luc+ version of the luciferase gene AAS38485.1 42718124.0
   2554..2675    -  polyA_signal   SV40 poly(A) signal: SV40 polyadenylation signal
   2698..2766    -  CDS            large T antigen (fragment): large T antigen from SV40 (simian virus 40)
   2808..2912    +  promoter       AmpR promoter: bla
   2913..3773    +  CDS            AmpR: β-lactamase; bla; confers resistance to ampicillin, carbenicillin, and related antibiotics
   3944..4532    +  rep_origin     ori: high-copy-number ColE1/pMB1/pBR322/pUC origin of replication
   4661..5018    +  promoter       SV40 promoter: SV40 enhancer and early promoter
   5088..5220    +  intron         chimeric intron: chimera between introns from human β-globin and immunoglobulin heavy chain genes
   5265..5283    +  promoter       T7 promoter: promoter for bacteriophage T7 RNA polymerase
   5293..6228    +  CDS            hRluc: Renilla luciferase human codon-optimized
>Addgene plasmid #97152 | pSI-check2-Cul1a-3'UTR | addgene full sequence | sequence record 182918 | Addgene NGS Result
GGCCGCTGGCCGCAATAAAATATCTTTATTTTCATTACATCTGTGTGTTGGTTTTTTGTGTGAGGATCTA
AATGAGTCTTCGGACCTCGCGGGGGCCGCTTAAGCGGTGGTTAGGGTTTGTCTGACGCGGGGGGAGGGGG
AAGGAACGAAACACTCTCATTCGGAGGCGGCTCGGGGTTTGGTCTTGGTGGCCACGGGCACGCAGAAGAG
CGCCGCGATCCTCTTAAGCACCCCCCCGCCCTCCGTGGAGGCGGGGGTTTGGTCGGCGGGTGGTAACTGG
CGGGCCGCTGACTCGGGCGGGTCGCGCGCCCCAGAGTGTGACCTTTTCGGTCTGCTCGCAGACCCCCGGG
CGGCGCCGCCGCGGCGGCGACGGGCTCGCTGGGTCCTAGGCTCCATGGGGACCGTATACGTGGACAGGCT
CTGGAGCATCCGCACGACTGCGGTGATATTACCGGAGACCTTCTGCGGGACGAGCCGGGTCACGCGGCTG
ACGCGGAGCGTCCGTTGGGCGACAAACACCAGGACGGGGCACAGGTACACTATCTTGTCACCCGGAGGCG
CGAGGGACTGCAGGAGCTTCAGGGAGTGGCGCAGCTGCTTCATCCCCGTGGCCCGTTGCTCGCGTTTGCT
GGCGGTGTCCCCGGAAGAAATATATTTGCATGTCTTTAGTTCTATGATGACACAAACCCCGCCCAGCGTC
TTGTCATTGGCGAATTCGAACACGCAGATGCAGTCGGGGCGGCGCGGTCCCAGGTCCACTTCGCATATTA
AGGTGACGCGTGTGGCCTCGAACACCGAGCGACCCTGCAGCGACCCGCTTAAAAGCTTGGCATTCCGGTA
CTGTTGGTAAAGCCACCATGGCCGATGCTAAGAACATTAAGAAGGGCCCTGCTCCCTTCTACCCTCTGGA
GGATGGCACCGCTGGCGAGCAGCTGCACAAGGCCATGAAGAGGTATGCCCTGGTGCCTGGCACCATTGCC
TTCACCGATGCCCACATTGAGGTGGACATCACCTATGCCGAGTACTTCGAGATGTCTGTGCGCCTGGCCG
AGGCCATGAAGAGGTACGGCCTGAACACCAACCACCGCATCGTGGTGTGCTCTGAGAACTCTCTGCAGTT
CTTCATGCCAGTGCTGGGCGCCCTGTTCATCGGAGTGGCCGTGGCCCCTGCTAACGACATTTACAACGAG
CGCGAGCTGCTGAACAGCATGGGCATTTCTCAGCCTACCGTGGTGTTCGTGTCTAAGAAGGGCCTGCAGA
AGATCCTGAACGTGCAGAAGAAGCTGCCTATCATCCAGAAGATCATCATCATGGACTCTAAGACCGACTA
CCAGGGCTTCCAGAGCATGTACACATTCGTGACATCTCATCTGCCTCCTGGCTTCAACGAGTACGACTTC
GTGCCAGAGTCTTTCGACAGGGACAAAACCATTGCCCTGATCATGAACAGCTCTGGGTCTACCGGCCTGC
CTAAGGGCGTGGCCCTGCCTCATCGCACCGCCTGTGTGCGCTTCTCTCACGCCCGCGACCCTATTTTCGG
CAACCAGATCATCCCCGACACCGCTATTCTGAGCGTGGTGCCATTCCACCACGGCTTCGGCATGTTCACC
ACCCTGGGCTACCTGATTTGCGGCTTTCGGGTGGTGCTGATGTACCGCTTCGAGGAGGAGCTGTTCCTGC
GCAGCCTGCAAGACTACAAAATTCAGTCTGCCCTGCTGGTGCCAACCCTGTTCAGCTTCTTCGCTAAGAG
CACCCTGATCGACAAGTACGACCTGTCTAACCTGCACGAGATTGCCTCTGGCGGCGCCCCACTGTCTAAG
GAGGTGGGCGAAGCCGTGGCCAAGCGCTTTCATCTGCCAGGCATCCGCCAGGGCTACGGCCTGACCGAGA
CAACCAGCGCCATTCTGATTACCCCAGAGGGCGACGACAAGCCTGGCGCCGTGGGCAAGGTGGTGCCATT
CTTCGAGGCCAAGGTGGTGGACCTGGACACCGGCAAGACCCTGGGAGTGAACCAGCGCGGCGAGCTGTGT
GTGCGCGGCCCTATGATTATGTCCGGCTACGTGAATAACCCTGAGGCCACAAACGCCCTGATCGACAAGG
ACGGCTGGCTGCACTCTGGCGACATTGCCTACTGGGACGAGGACGAGCACTTCTTCATCGTGGACCGCCT
GAAGTCTCTGATCAAGTACAAGGGCTACCAGGTGGCCCCAGCCGAGCTGGAGTCTATCCTGCTGCAGCAC
CCTAACATTTTCGACGCCGGAGTGGCCGGCCTGCCCGACGACGATGCCGGCGAGCTGCCTGCCGCCGTCG
TCGTGCTGGAACACGGCAAGACCATGACCGAGAAGGAGATCGTGGACTATGTGGCCAGCCAGGTGACAAC
CGCCAAGAAGCTGCGCGGCGGAGTGGTGTTCGTGGACGAGGTGCCCAAGGGCCTGACCGGCAAGCTGGAC
GCCCGCAAGATCCGCGAGATCCTGATCAAGGCTAAGAAAGGCGGCAAGATCGCCGTGTAATAATTCTAGA
GTCGGGGCGGCCGGCCGCTTCGAGCAGACATGATAAGATACATTGATGAGTTTGGACAAACCACAACTAG
AATGCAGTGAAAAAAATGCTTTATTTGTGAAATTTGTGATGCTATTGCTTTATTTGTAACCATTATAAGC
TGCAATAAACAAGTTAACAACAACAATTGCATTCATTTTATGTTTCAGGTTCAGGGGGAGGTGTGGGAGG
TTTTTTAAAGCAAGTAAAACCTCTACAAATGTGGTAAAATCGATAAGGATCCAGGTGGCACTTTTCGGGG
AAATGTGCGCGGAACCCCTATTTGTTTATTTTTCTAAATACATTCAAATATGTATCCGCTCATGAGACAA
TAACCCTGATAAATGCTTCAATAATATTGAAAAAGGAAGAGTATGAGTATTCAACATTTCCGTGTCGCCC
TTATTCCCTTTTTTGCGGCATTTTGCCTTCCTGTTTTTGCTCACCCAGAAACGCTGGTGAAAGTAAAAGA
TGCTGAAGATCAGTTGGGTGCACGAGTGGGTTACATCGAACTGGATCTCAACAGCGGTAAGATCCTTGAG
AGTTTTCGCCCCGAAGAACGTTTTCCAATGATGAGCACTTTTAAAGTTCTGCTATGTGGCGCGGTATTAT
CCCGTATTGACGCCGGGCAAGAGCAACTCGGTCGCCGCATACACTATTCTCAGAATGACTTGGTTGAGTA
CTCACCAGTCACAGAAAAGCATCTTACGGATGGCATGACAGTAAGAGAATTATGCAGTGCTGCCATAACC
ATGAGTGATAACACTGCGGCCAACTTACTTCTGACAACGATCGGAGGACCGAAGGAGCTAACCGCTTTTT
TGCACAACATGGGGGATCATGTAACTCGCCTTGATCGTTGGGAACCGGAGCTGAATGAAGCCATACCAAA
CGACGAGCGTGACACCACGATGCCTGTAGCAATGGCAACAACGTTGCGCAAACTATTAACTGGCGAACTA
CTTACTCTAGCTTCCCGGCAACAATTAATAGACTGGATGGAGGCGGATAAAGTTGCAGGACCACTTCTGC
GCTCGGCCCTTCCGGCTGGCTGGTTTATTGCTGATAAATCTGGAGCCGGTGAGCGTGGGTCTCGCGGTAT
CATTGCAGCACTGGGGCCAGATGGTAAGCCCTCCCGTATCGTAGTTATCTACACGACGGGGAGTCAGGCA
ACTATGGATGAACGAAATAGACAGATCGCTGAGATAGGTGCCTCACTGATTAAGCATTGGTAACTGTCAG
ACCAAGTTTACTCATATATACTTTAGATTGATTTAAAACTTCATTTTTAATTTAAAAGGATCTAGGTGAA
GATCCTTTTTGATAATCTCATGACCAAAATCCCTTAACGTGAGTTTTCGTTCCACTGAGCGTCAGACCCC
GTAGAAAAGATCAAAGGATCTTCTTGAGATCCTTTTTTTCTGCGCGTAATCTGCTGCTTGCAAACAAAAA
AACCACCGCTACCAGCGGTGGTTTGTTTGCCGGATCAAGAGCTACCAACTCTTTTTCCGAAGGTAACTGG
CTTCAGCAGAGCGCAGATACCAAATACTGTTCTTCTAGTGTAGCCGTAGTTAGGCCACCACTTCAAGAAC
TCTGTAGCACCGCCTACATACCTCGCTCTGCTAATCCTGTTACCAGTGGCTGCTGCCAGTGGCGATAAGT
CGTGTCTTACCGGGTTGGACTCAAGACGATAGTTACCGGATAAGGCGCAGCGGTCGGGCTGAACGGGGGG
TTCGTGCACACAGCCCAGCTTGGAGCGAACGACCTACACCGAACTGAGATACCTACAGCGTGAGCTATGA
GAAAGCGCCACGCTTCCCGAAGGGAGAAAGGCGGACAGGTATCCGGTAAGCGGCAGGGTCGGAACAGGAG
AGCGCACGAGGGAGCTTCCAGGGGGAAACGCCTGGTATCTTTATAGTCCTGTCGGGTTTCGCCACCTCTG
ACTTGAGCGTCGATTTTTGTGATGCTCGTCAGGGGGGCGGAGCCTATGGAAAAACGCCAGCAACGCGGCC
TTTTTACGGTTCCTGGCCTTTTGCTGGCCTTTTGCTCACATGGCTCGACAGATCTGCGCAGCACCATGGC
CTGAAATAACCTCTGAAAGAGGAACTTGGTTAGGTACCTTCTGAGGCGGAAAGAACCAGCTGTGGAATGT
GTGTCAGTTAGGGTGTGGAAAGTCCCCAGGCTCCCCAGCAGGCAGAAGTATGCAAAGCATGCATCTCAAT
TAGTCAGCAACCAGGTGTGGAAAGTCCCCAGGCTCCCCAGCAGGCAGAAGTATGCAAAGCATGCATCTCA
ATTAGTCAGCAACCATAGTCCCGCCCCTAACTCCGCCCATCCCGCCCCTAACTCCGCCCAGTTCCGCCCA
TTCTCCGCCCCATGGCTGACTAATTTTTTTTATTTATGCAGAGGCCGAGGCCGCCTCGGCCTCTGAGCTA
TTCCAGAAGTAGTGAGGAGGCTTTTTTGGAGGCCTAGGCTTTTGCAAAAAGCTTGATTCTTCTGACACAA
CAGTCTCGAACTTAAGCTGCAGAAGTTGGTCGTGAGGCACTGGGCAGGTAAGTATCAAGGTTACAAGACA
GGTTTAAGGAGACCAATAGAAACTGGGCTTGTCGAGACAGAGAAGACTCTTGCGTTTCTGATAGGCACCT
ATTGGTCTTACTGACATCCACTTTGCCTTTCTCTCCACAGGTGTCCACTCCCAGTTCAATTACAGCTCTT
AAGGCTAGAGTACTTAATACGACTCACTATAGGCTAGCCACCATGGCTTCCAAGGTGTACGACCCCGAGC
AACGCAAACGCATGATCACTGGGCCTCAGTGGTGGGCTCGCTGCAAGCAAATGAACGTGCTGGACTCCTT
CATCAACTACTATGATTCCGAGAAGCACGCCGAGAACGCCGTGATTTTTCTGCATGGTAACGCTGCCTCC
AGCTACCTGTGGAGGCACGTCGTGCCTCACATCGAGCCCGTGGCTAGATGCATCATCCCTGATCTGATCG
GAATGGGTAAGTCCGGCAAGAGCGGGAATGGCTCATATCGCCTCCTGGATCACTACAAGTACCTCACCGC
TTGGTTCGAGCTGCTGAACCTTCCAAAGAAAATCATCTTTGTGGGCCACGACTGGGGGGCTTGTCTGGCC
TTTCACTACTCCTACGAGCACCAAGACAAGATCAAGGCCATCGTCCATGCTGAGAGTGTCGTGGACGTGA
TCGAGTCCTGGGACGAGTGGCCTGACATCGAGGAGGATATCGCCCTGATCAAGAGCGAAGAGGGCGAGAA
AATGGTGCTTGAGAATAACTTCTTCGTCGAGACCATGCTCCCAAGCAAGATCATGCGGAAACTGGAGCCT
GAGGAGTTCGCTGCCTACCTGGAGCCATTCAAGGAGAAGGGCGAGGTTAGACGGCCTACCCTCTCCTGGC
CTCGCGAGATCCCTCTCGTTAAGGGAGGCAAGCCCGACGTCGTCCAGATTGTCCGCAACTACAACGCCTA
CCTTCGGGCCAGCGACGATCTGCCTAAGATGTTCATCGAGTCCGACCCTGGGTTCTTTTCCAACGCTATT
GTCGAGGGAGCTAAGAAGTTCCCTAACACCGAGTTCGTGAAGGTGAAGGGCCTCCACTTCAGCCAGGAGG
ACGCTCCAGATGAAATGGGTAAGTACATCAAGAGCTTCGTGGAGCGCGTGCTGAAGAACGAGCAGTAATT
CTAGGCGATCGCTCGAGACATTTCTTTGCTCCTCCATGTCTTTACTGTCTGTCTCTCTCTCTCTCACTCA
TTTTTTTGTTTGTTTTTTTTTAGTTGTCTCTCGTGTAATAAATATCATTCCTCTTGATGTTCGGCCTGTG
TTGATGGGATTGTGAGAGTTTAAAAAGGACTAACAGAAGAGAGGAGTGTGTGCGCGTCAGTAACTTTACT
GTTGCCCTGGATGTGGACGGACTGCATTTGAAATGTACATACAAGCGACGGAGACCTCGAGCTTTAATCT
CGCAAAATAAAACATCGCAGGTTTGGAAGAACCCAATCAGAAACAAACACATTAAGCATGCTCTTGCCTA
TCAGCATTTAAATGAAGAAGATGATGAAAAAAAGAACAAAGTTACACTGAAATCGTAGCAACGAGGGAAA
TGTTTTAAGAGGAGAAAGGAAAAAATCATATAGGAGAATAAACCGCGTGCAATTTTATCTGCACATACCG
GGAATGAGCGAGTTGGACAGGTTTGTAGACGTGTTCTCTGCATTGTTACCTGCTACCAGAAAACCATTTG
TATAGTGTGGTTCACTTTTTTAAATGTGTGTTAAATAAAAGGATTAAAAGTTTCTGTATGTAGC
