>Addgene plasmid #97152 | pSI-check2-Cul1a-3'UTR | addgene partial sequence | sequence record 189856 | RenLuc3F 5'-GTACATCAAGAGCTTCGTGG-3'
AGCAGTAATTCTAGGCGATCGCTCGAGACATTTCTTTGCTCCTCCATGTCTTTACTGTCTGTCTCTCTCT
CTCTCACTCATTTTTTTGTTTGTTTTTTTTTAGTTGTCTCTCGTGTAATAAATATCATTCCTCTTGATGT
TCGGCCTGTGTTGATGGGATTGTGAGAGTTTAAAAAGGACTAACAGAAGAGAGGAGTGTGTGCGCGTCAG
TAACTTTACTGTTGCCCTGGATGTGGACGGACTGCATTTGAAATGTACATACAAGCGACGGAGACCTCGA
GCTTTAATCTCGCAAAATAAAACATCGCAGGTTTGGAAGAACCCAATCAGAAACAAACACATTAAGCATG
CTCTTGCCTATCAGCATTTAAATGAAGAAGATGATGAAAAAAAGAACAAAGTTACACTGAAATCGTAGCA
ACGAGGGAAATGTTTTAAGAGGAGAAAGGAAAAAATCATATAGGAGAATAAACCGCGTGCAATTTTATCT
GCACATACCGGGAATGAGCGAGTTGGACAGGTTTGTAGACGTGTTCTCTGCATTGTTACCTGCTACCAGA
AAACCATTTGTATAGTGTGGTTCACTTTTTTAAATGTGTGTTAAATAAAAGGATTAAAAGTTTCTGTATG
TAGCGGCCGCTGGCCGCAATAAAATATCTTTATTTTCATTACATCTGTGTGTTGGTTTTTTGTGTGAGGA
TCTAAATGAGTCTTCGGACCTCGCGGGGGCCGCTTAAGCGGTGGTTAGGGTTTGTCTGAC
